>Addgene plasmid #82794 | pDONR223_KEAP1_p.R601W | addgene full sequence | sequence record 161927 | Addgene NGS result
CTTTCCTGCGTTATCCCCTGATTCTGTGGATAACCGTATTACCGCCTTTGAGTGAGCTGATACCGCTCGC
CGCAGCCGAACGACCGAGCGCAGCGAGTCAGTGAGCGAGGAAGCGGAAGAGCGCCCAATACGCAAACCGC
CTCTCCCCGCGCGTTGGCCGATTCATTAATGCAGCTGGCACGACAGGTTTCCCGACTGGAAAGCGGGCAG
TGAGCGCAACGCAATTAATACGCGTACCGCTAGCCAGGAAGAGTTTGTAGAAACGCAAAAAGGCCATCCG
TCAGGATGGCCTTCTGCTTAGTTTGATGCCTGGCAGTTTATGGCGGGCGTCCTGCCCGCCACCCTCCGGG
CCGTTGCTTCACAACGTTCAAATCCGCTCCCGGCGGATTTGTCCTACTCAGGAGAGCGTTCACCGACAAA
CAACAGATAAAACGAAAGGCCCAGTCTTCCGACTGAGCCTTTCGTTTTATTTGATGCCTGGCAGTTCCCT
ACTCTCGCGTTAACGCTAGCATGGATGTTTTCCCAGTCACGACGTTGTAAAACGACGGCCAGTCTTAAGC
TCGGGCCCCAAATAATGATTTTATTTTGACTGATAGTGACCTGTTCGTTGCAACAAATTGATGAGCAATG
CTTTTTTATAATGCCAACTTTGTACAAAAGAGTTGGCATGCAGCCAGATCCCAGGCCTAGCGGGGCTGGG
GCCTGCTGCCGATTCCTGCCCCTGCAGTCACAGTGCCCTGAGGGGGCAGGGGACGCGGTGATGTACGCCT
CCACTGAGTGCAAGGCGGAGGTGACGCCCTCCCAGCATGGCAACCGCACCTTCAGCTACACCCTGGAGGA
TCATACCAAGCAGGCCTTTGGCATCATGAACGAGCTGCGGCTCAGCCAGCAGCTGTGTGACGTCACACTG
CAGGTCAAGTACCAGGATGCACCGGCCGCCCAGTTCATGGCCCACAAGGTGGTGCTGGCCTCATCCAGCC
CTGTCTTCAAGGCCATGTTCACCAACGGGCTGCGGGAGCAGGGCATGGAGGTGGTGTCCATTGAGGGTAT
CCACCCCAAGGTCATGGAGCGCCTCATTGAATTCGCCTACACGGCCTCCATCTCCATGGGCGAGAAGTGT
GTCCTCCACGTCATGAACGGTGCTGTCATGTACCAGATCGACAGCGTTGTCCGTGCCTGCAGTGACTTCC
TGGTGCAGCAGCTGGACCCCAGCAATGCCATCGGCATCGCCAACTTCGCTGAGCAGATTGGCTGTGTGGA
GTTGCACCAGCGTGCCCGGGAGTACATCTACATGCATTTTGGGGAGGTGGCCAAGCAAGAGGAGTTCTTC
AACCTGTCCCACTGCCAACTGGTGACCCTCATCAGCCGGGACGACCTGAACGTGCGCTGCGAGTCCGAGG
TCTTCCACGCCTGCATCAACTGGGTCAAGTACGACTGCGAACAGCGACGGTTCTACGTCCAGGCGCTGCT
GCGGGCCGTGCGCTGCCACTCGTTGACGCCGAACTTCCTGCAGATGCAGCTGCAGAAGTGCGAGATCCTG
CAGTCCGACTCCCGCTGCAAGGACTACCTGGTCAAGATCTTCGAGGAGCTCACCCTGCACAAGCCCACGC
AGGTGATGCCCTGCCGGGCGCCCAAGGTGGGCCGCCTGATCTACACCGCGGGCGGCTACTTCCGACAGTC
GCTCAGCTACCTGGAGGCTTACAACCCCAGTGACGGCACCTGGCTCCGGTTGGCGGACCTGCAGGTGCCG
CGGAGCGGCCTGGCCGGCTGCGTGGTGGGCGGGCTGTTGTACGCCGTGGGCGGCAGGAACAACTCGCCCG
ACGGCAACACCGACTCCAGCGCCCTGGACTGTTACAACCCCATGACCAATCAGTGGTCGCCCTGCGCCCC
CATGAGCGTGCCCCGTAACCGCATCGGGGTGGGGGTCATCGATGGCCACATCTATGCCGTCGGCGGCTCC
CACGGCTGCATCCACCACAACAGTGTGGAGAGGTATGAGCCAGAGCGGGATGAGTGGCACTTGGTGGCCC
CAATGCTGACACGAAGGATCGGGGTGGGCGTGGCTGTCCTCAATCGTCTCCTTTATGCCGTGGGGGGCTT
TGACGGGACAAACCGCCTTAATTCAGCTGAGTGTTACTACCCAGAGAGGAACGAGTGGCGAATGATCACA
GCAATGAACACCATCCGAAGCGGGGCAGGCGTCTGCGTCCTGCACAACTGTATCTATGCTGCTGGGGGCT
ATGATGGTCAGGACCAGCTGAACAGCGTGGAGCGCTACGATGTGGAAACAGAGACGTGGACTTTCGTAGC
CCCCATGAAGCACCGGCGAAGTGCCCTGGGGATCACTGTCCACCAGGGGAGAATCTACGTCCTTGGAGGC
TATGATGGTCACACGTTCCTGGACAGTGTGGAGTGTTACGACCCAGATACAGACACCTGGAGCGAGGTGA
CCCGAATGACATCGGGCTGGAGTGGGGTGGGCGTGGCTGTCACCATGGAGCCCTGCCGGAAGCAGATTGA
CCAGCAGAACTGTACCAGTTGATTGCCAACTTTCTTGTACAAAGTTGGCATTATAAGAAAGCATTGCTTA
TCAATTTGTTGCAACGAACAGGTCACTATCAGTCAAAATAAAATCATTATTTGCCATCCAGCTGATATCC
CCTATAGTGAGTCGTATTACATGGTCATAGCTGTTTCCTGGCAGCTCTGGCCCGTGTCTCAAAATCTCTG
ATGTTACATTGCACAAGATAAAAATATATCATCATGCCTCCTCTAGACCAGCCAGGACAGAAATGCCTCG
ACTTCGCTGCTACCCAAGGTTGCCGGGTGACGCACACCGTGGAAACGGATGAAGGCACGAACCCAGTGGA
CATAAGCCTGTTCGGTTCGTAAGCTGTAATGCAAGTAGCGTATGCGCTCACGCAACTGGTCCAGAACCTT
GACCGAACGCAGCGGTGGTAACGGCGCAGTGGCGGTTTTCATGGCTTGTTATGACTGTTTTTTTGGGGTA
CAGTCTATGCCTCGGGCATCCAAGCAGCAAGCGCGTTACGCCGTGGGTCGATGTTTGATGTTATGGAGCA
GCAACGATGTTACGCAGCAGGGCAGTCGCCCTAAAACAAAGTTAAACATTATGAGGGAAGCGGTGATCGC
CGAAGTATCGACTCAACTATCAGAGGTAGTTGGCGTCATCGAGCGCCATCTCGAACCGACGTTGCTGGCC
GTACATTTGTACGGCTCCGCAGTGGATGGCGGCCTGAAGCCACACAGTGATATTGATTTGCTGGTTACGG
TGACCGTAAGGCTTGATGAAACAACGCGGCGAGCTTTGATCAACGACCTTTTGGAAACTTCGGCTTCCCC
TGGAGAGAGCGAGATTCTCCGCGCTGTAGAAGTCACCATTGTTGTGCACGACGACATCATTCCGTGGCGT
TATCCAGCTAAGCGCGAACTGCAATTTGGAGAATGGCAGCGCAATGACATTCTTGCAGGTATCTTCGAGC
CAGCCACGATCGACATTGATCTGGCTATCTTGCTGACAAAAGCAAGAGAACATAGCGTTGCCTTGGTAGG
TCCAGCGGCGGAGGAACTCTTTGATCCGGTTCCTGAACAGGATCTATTTGAGGCGCTAAATGAAACCTTA
ACGCTATGGAACTCGCCGCCCGACTGGGCTGGCGATGAGCGAAATGTAGTGCTTACGTTGTCCCGCATTT
GGTACAGCGCAGTAACCGGCAAAATCGCGCCGAAGGATGTCGCTGCCGACTGGGCAATGGAGCGCCTGCC
GGCCCAGTATCAGCCCGTCATACTTGAAGCTAGACAGGCTTATCTTGGACAAGAAGAAGATCGCTTGGCC
TCGCGCGCAGATCAGTTGGAAGAATTTGTCCACTACGTGAAAGGCGAGATCACCAAGGTAGTCGGCAAAT
AACCCTCGAGCCACCCATGACCAAAATCCCTTAACGTGAGTTACGCGTCGTTCCACTGAGCGTCAGACCC
CGTAGAAAAGATCAAAGGATCTTCTTGAGATCCTTTTTTTCTGCGCGTAATCTGCTGCTTGCAAACAAAA
AAACCACCGCTACCAGCGGTGGTTTGTTTGCCGGATCAAGAGCTACCAACTCTTTTTCCGAAGGTAACTG
GCTTCAGCAGAGCGCAGATACCAAATACTGTTCTTCTAGTGTAGCCGTAGTTAGGCCACCACTTCAAGAA
CTCTGTAGCACCGCCTACATACCTCGCTCTGCTAATCCTGTTACCAGTGGCTGCTGCCAGTGGCGATAAG
TCGTGTCTTACCGGGTTGGACTCAAGACGATAGTTACCGGATAAGGCGCAGCGGTCGGGCTGAACGGGGG
GTTCGTGCACACAGCCCAGCTTGGAGCGAACGACCTACACCGAACTGAGATACCTACAGCGTGAGCTATG
AGAAAGCGCCACGCTTCCCGAAGGGAGAAAGGCGGACAGGTATCCGGTAAGCGGCAGGGTCGGAACAGGA
GAGCGCACGAGGGAGCTTCCAGGGGGAAACGCCTGGTATCTTTATAGTCCTGTCGGGTTTCGCCACCTCT
GACTTGAGCGTCGATTTTTGTGATGCTCGTCAGGGGGGCGGAGCCTATGGAAAAACGCCAGCAACGCGGC
CTTTTTACGGTTCCTGGCCTTTTGCTGGCCTTTTGCTCACATGTT
Features (pLannotate 1.2.2; 12 found; start..end, strand, type, name):
    121..213     +  CDS            lacI (fragment): lac repressor; lacI; The lac repressor binds to the lac operator to inhibit transcription in E. coli. This inhibition can be relieved by adding lactose or isopropyl-β-D-thiogalactopyranoside (IPTG).
    268..295     -  terminator     rrnB T2 terminator: transcription terminator T2 from the E. coli rrnB gene
    427..470     +  terminator     rrnB T1 terminator: Escherichia coli rrnB; transcription terminator T1 from the E. coli rrnB gene
    517..553     -  CDS            lacZα (fragment): LacZα fragment of β-galactosidase; lacZ fragment
    569..659     +  protein_bind   attL1 (fragment): mutant version of attL; recombination site for the Gateway® LR reaction LR Clonase™
    668..1996    +  CDS            KEAP1 (fragment): KEAP1_HUMAN - Also known as INRF2 From Homo sapiens (Human).
   2547..2642    -  protein_bind   attL3: mutant version of attL; recombination site for the Gateway® LR reaction LR Clonase™
   2661..2679    -  promoter       T7 promoter: promoter for bacteriophage T7 RNA polymerase
   2869..2892    +  promoter       Pc promoter (fragment): intI1 (promoter lies within the coding sequence); class 1 integron promoter
   3068..3124    +  CDS            GmR (fragment): gentamycin acetyltransferase; aacC1; confers resistance to gentamycin
   3131..3922    +  CDS            SmR: aminoglycoside adenylyltransferase (Murphy, 1985); aadA; confers resistance to spectinomycin and streptomycin
   4015..4603    +  rep_origin     ori: high-copy-number ColE1/pMB1/pBR322/pUC origin of replication
