[The description below was written by a language model from this plasmid's Addgene catalogue record and pLannotate feature annotations shown in this document.]
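Description:
pDONR223_KEAP1_p.R601W is a Gateway entry clone built on the Invitrogen pDONR223 backbone, carrying a mutant allele of the human KEAP1 open reading frame (also known as INrf2 or KLHL19). It is a small bacterial plasmid of about 4.7 kb, maintained at high copy in E. coli through a ColE1/pUC-type origin. Selection is with spectinomycin, conferred by the aadA (SmR) aminoglycoside adenylyltransferase gene. That gene appears to be expressed from an integron-derived Pc promoter fragment lying upstream of it. Short annotated remnants of lacI, lacZα and a gentamicin resistance gene are backbone vestiges rather than functional units. The rrnB T1 and T2 terminators upstream of the cloning region insulate the insert from read-through transcription.

The KEAP1 coding sequence sits between attL recombination sites, so it can be transferred by an LR Clonase reaction into any compatible destination vector. The annotation tool labels the downstream site attL3, although an attL2-type partner would be expected in this backbone. The entry clone has no promoter driving the insert, so expression depends entirely on the destination vector chosen; a T7 promoter lies outside the downstream att site. The record lists two substitutions, R601W and C624S, although only the former is reflected in the name. The ORF is in "closed" format, with a stop codon immediately after the insert, which precludes C-terminal fusion tags. The automated annotation calls only part of the insert as KEAP1, which likely reflects the matching tool rather than a truncation.

The plasmid belongs to the Target Accelerator Plasmid Collection, generated for high-throughput functional phenotyping of somatic mutations found in lung cancer. It serves as a source clone for building expression constructs of this KEAP1 variant.
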