Addgene plasmid #82794: pDONR223_KEAP1_p.R601W
Purpose: Gateway Donor vector containing KEAP1, part of the Target Accelerator Plasmid Collection.
Depositing lab: Jesse Boehm & Matthew Meyerson & David Root. Depositing organization: Broad Institute. Publication: High-throughput Phenotyping of Lung Cancer Somatic Mutations. Berger AH, Brooks AN, Wu X, Shrestha Y, Chouinard C, Piccioni F, Bagul M, Kamburov A, Imielinski M, Hogstrom L, Zhu C, Yang X, Pantel S, Sakai R, Watson J, Kaplan N, Campbell JD, Singh S, Root DE, Narayan R, Natoli T, Lahr DL, Tirosh I, Tamayo P, Getz G, Wong B, Doench J, Subramanian A, Golub TR, Meyerson M, Boehm JS. Cancer Cell. 2016 Aug 8;30(2):214-28. doi: 10.1016/j.ccell.2016.06.022. Epub 2016 Jul 28. PubMed 27478040.
Backbone
  Vector backbone: pDONR223
  Backbone manufacturer: Invitrogen
  Vector type: Gateway Entry vector
Growth in bacteria
  Bacterial resistance: Spectinomycin, 50 μg/mL
  Growth temperature: 37°C
  Growth strain: DH5alpha
  Copy number: High Copy
Gene/Insert
  Gene/Insert name: KEAP1 (alt name: NM_012289)
  Species: H. sapiens (human)
  Mutation: R601W; C624S
  Entrez Gene: KEAP1 (a.k.a. INrf2, KLHL19)
  Promoter: None
  Cloning method: Gateway Cloning
  Sequencing primers: 5′ M13pUC-fwd; 3′ M13-Rev
Terms and licenses: Academic/Nonprofit Terms; Industry Terms: Not Available to Industry
Depositor comments: CLOSED (stop codon immediately follows insert)
How to cite: pDONR223_KEAP1_p.R601W was a gift from Jesse Boehm & Matthew Meyerson & David Root (Addgene plasmid # 82794 ; http://n2t.net/addgene:82794 ; RRID:Addgene_82794)
