>Addgene plasmid #82794 | pDONR223_KEAP1_p.R601W | depositor partial sequence | sequence record 157520 | Insert sequence
ATGCAGCCAGATCCCAGGCCTAGCGGGGCTGGGGCCTGCTGCCGATTCCTGCCCCTGCAGTCACAGTGCC
CTGAGGGGGCAGGGGACGCGGTGATGTACGCCTCCACTGAGTGCAAGGCGGAGGTGACGCCCTCCCAGCA
TGGCAACCGCACCTTCAGCTACACCCTGGAGGATCATACCAAGCAGGCCTTTGGCATCATGAACGAGCTG
CGGCTCAGCCAGCAGCTGTGTGACGTCACACTGCAGGTCAAGTACCAGGATGCACCGGCCGCCCAGTTCA
TGGCCCACAAGGTGGTGCTGGCCTCATCCAGCCCTGTCTTCAAGGCCATGTTCACCAACGGGCTGCGGGA
GCAGGGCATGGAGGTGGTGTCCATTGAGGGTATCCACCCCAAGGTCATGGAGCGCCTCATTGAATTCGCC
TACACGGCCTCCATCTCCATGGGCGAGAAGTGTGTCCTCCACGTCATGAACGGTGCTGTCATGTACCAGA
TCGACAGCGTTGTCCGTGCCTGCAGTGACTTCCTGGTGCAGCAGCTGGACCCCAGCAATGCCATCGGCAT
CGCCAACTTCGCTGAGCAGATTGGCTGTGTGGAGTTGCACCAGCGTGCCCGGGAGTACATCTACATGCAT
TTTGGGGAGGTGGCCAAGCAAGAGGAGTTCTTCAACCTGTCCCACTGCCAACTGGTGACCCTCATCAGCC
GGGACGACCTGAACGTGCGCTGCGAGTCCGAGGTCTTCCACGCCTGCATCAACTGGGTCAAGTACGACTG
CGAACAGCGACGGTTCTACGTCCAGGCGCTGCTGCGGGCCGTGCGCTGCCACTCGTTGACGCCGAACTTC
CTGCAGATGCAGCTGCAGAAGTGCGAGATCCTGCAGTCCGACTCCCGCTGCAAGGACTACCTGGTCAAGA
TCTTCGAGGAGCTCACCCTGCACAAGCCCACGCAGGTGATGCCCTGCCGGGCGCCCAAGGTGGGCCGCCT
GATCTACACCGCGGGCGGCTACTTCCGACAGTCGCTCAGCTACCTGGAGGCTTACAACCCCAGTGACGGC
ACCTGGCTCCGGTTGGCGGACCTGCAGGTGCCGCGGAGCGGCCTGGCCGGCTGCGTGGTGGGCGGGCTGT
TGTACGCCGTGGGCGGCAGGAACAACTCGCCCGACGGCAACACCGACTCCAGCGCCCTGGACTGTTACAA
CCCCATGACCAATCAGTGGTCGCCCTGCGCCCCCATGAGCGTGCCCCGTAACCGCATCGGGGTGGGGGTC
ATCGATGGCCACATCTATGCCGTCGGCGGCTCCCACGGCTGCATCCACCACAACAGTGTGGAGAGGTATG
AGCCAGAGCGGGATGAGTGGCACTTGGTGGCCCCAATGCTGACACGAAGGATCGGGGTGGGCGTGGCTGT
CCTCAATCGTCTCCTTTATGCCGTGGGGGGCTTTGACGGGACAAACCGCCTTAATTCAGCTGAGTGTTAC
TACCCAGAGAGGAACGAGTGGCGAATGATCACAGCAATGAACACCATCCGAAGCGGGGCAGGCGTCTGCG
TCCTGCACAACTGTATCTATGCTGCTGGGGGCTATGATGGTCAGGACCAGCTGAACAGCGTGGAGCGCTA
CGATGTGGAAACAGAGACGTGGACTTTCGTAGCCCCCATGAAGCACCGGCGAAGTGCCCTGGGGATCACT
GTCCACCAGGGGAGAATCTACGTCCTTGGAGGCTATGATGGTCACACGTTCCTGGACAGTGTGGAGTGTT
ACGACCCAGATACAGACACCTGGAGCGAGGTGACCCGAATGACATCGGGCTGGAGTGGGGTGGGCGTGGC
TGTCACCATGGAGCCCTGCCGGAAGCAGATTGACCAGCAGAACTGTACCAGTTGA
